>Addgene plasmid #186960 | HaloTag-ER-3 | addgene full sequence | sequence record 372964 | Addgene NGS Result
GATCTCCCGATCCCCTATGGTGCACTCTCAGTACAATCTGCTCTGATGCCGCATAGTTAAGCCAGTATCT
GCTCCCTGCTTGTGTGTTGGAGGTCGCTGAGTAGTGCGCGAGCAAAATTTAAGCTACAACAAGGCAAGGC
TTGACCGACAATTGCATGAAGAATCTGCTTAGGGTTAGGCGTTTTGCGCTGCTTCGCGATGTACGGGCCA
GATATACGCGTTGACATTGATTATTGACTAGTTATTAATAGTAATCAATTACGGGGTCATTAGTTCATAG
CCCATATATGGAGTTCCGCGTTACATAACTTACGGTAAATGGCCCGCCTGGCTGACCGCCCAACGACCCC
CGCCCATTGACGTCAATAATGACGTATGTTCCCATAGTAACGCCAATAGGGACTTTCCATTGACGTCAAT
GGGTGGAGTATTTACGGTAAACTGCCCACTTGGCAGTACATCAAGTGTATCATATGCCAAGTACGCCCCC
TATTGACGTCAATGACGGTAAATGGCCCGCCTGGCATTATGCCCAGTACATGACCTTATGGGACTTTCCT
ACTTGGCAGTACATCTACGTATTAGTCATCGCTATTACCATGGTGATGCGGTTTTGGCAGTACATCAATG
GGCGTGGATAGCGGTTTGACTCACGGGGATTTCCAAGTCTCCACCCCATTGACGTCAATGGGAGTTTGTT
TTGGCACCAAAATCAACGGGACTTTCCAAAATGTCGTAACAACTCCGCCCCATTGACGCAAATGGGCGGT
AGGCGTGTACGGTGGGAGGTCTATATAAGCAGAGCTCTCTGGCTAACTAGAGAACCCACTGCTTACTGGC
TTATCGAAATTAATACGACTCACTATAGGGAGACCCAAGCTGGCTAGCGTTTAAACTTAAGCTTGGTACC
GAGCTCGGATCCACTAGTCCAGTGTGGTGGAATTCATGCTGCTATCCGTGCCGTTGCTGCTCGGCCTCCT
CGGCCTGGCCGTCGCCGACCGGTCGGAAATCGGTACTGGCTTTCCATTCGACCCCCATTATGTGGAAGTC
CTGGGCGAGCGCATGCACTACGTCGATGTTGGTCCGCGCGATGGCACCCCTGTGCTGTTCCTGCACGGTA
ACCCGACCTCCTCCTACGTGTGGCGCAACATCATCCCGCATGTTGCACCGACCCATCGCTGCATTGCTCC
AGACCTGATCGGTATGGGCAAATCCGACAAACCAGACCTGGGTTATTTCTTCGACGACCACGTCCGCTTC
ATGGATGCCTTCATCGAAGCCCTGGGTCTGGAAGAGGTCGTCCTGGTCATTCACGACTGGGGCTCCGCTC
TGGGTTTCCACTGGGCCAAGCGCAATCCAGAGCGCGTCAAAGGTATTGCATTTATGGAGTTCATCCGCCC
TATCCCGACCTGGGACGAATGGCCAGAATTTGCCCGCGAGACCTTCCAGGCCTTCCGCACCACCGACGTC
GGCCGCAAGCTGATCATCGATCAGAACGTTTTTATCGAGGGTACGCTGCCGATGGGTGTCGTCCGCCCGC
TGACTGAAGTCGAGATGGACCATTACCGCGAGCCGTTCCTGAATCCTGTTGACCGCGAGCCACTGTGGCG
CTTCCCAAACGAGCTGCCAATCGCCGGTGAGCCAGCGAACATCGTCGCGCTGGTCGAAGAATACATGGAC
TGGCTGCACCAGTCCCCTGTCCCGAAGCTGCTGTTCTGGGGCACCCCAGGCGTTCTGATCCCACCGGCCG
AAGCCGCTCGCCTGGCCAAAAGCCTGCCTAACTGCAAGGCTGTGGACATCGGCCCGGGTCTGAATCTGCT
GCAAGAAGACAACCCGGACCTGATCGGCAGCGAGATCGCGCGCTGGCTGTCTACTCTGGAGATTTCCAAG
GACGAGCTGTAATCTAGAGGGCCCGTTTAAACCCGCTGATCAGCCTCGACTGTGCCTTCTAGTTGCCAGC
CATCTGTTGTTTGCCCCTCCCCCGTGCCTTCCTTGACCCTGGAAGGTGCCACTCCCACTGTCCTTTCCTA
ATAAAATGAGGAAATTGCATCGCATTGTCTGAGTAGGTGTCATTCTATTCTGGGGGGTGGGGTGGGGCAG
GACAGCAAGGGGGAGGATTGGGAAGACAATAGCAGGCATGCTGGGGATGCGGTGGGCTCTATGGCTTCTG
AGGCGGAAAGAACCAGCTGGGGCTCTAGGGGGTATCCCC
[124 nt withheld, positions 2210-2333]
C
[91 nt withheld, positions 2335-2425]
A
[49 nt withheld, positions 2427-2475]
CCTTTGACGTTGGAGTCCACGTTCTTT
[37 nt withheld, positions 2503-2539]
ACCCTATCTCGGTCTATTCTTTTGATTTATAAGGGATTTTGCCGATTTCGGCCTATTGGTTAAAAAATGA
GCTGATTTAACAAAAATTTAACGCGAATTAATTCTGTGGAATGTGTGTCAGTTAGGGTGTGGAAAGTCCC
CAGGCTCCCCAGCAGGCAGAAGTATGCAAAGCATGCATCTCAATTAGTCAGCAACCAGGTGTGGAAAGTC
CCCAGGCTCCCCAGCAGGCAGAAGTATGCAAAGCATGCATCTCAATTAGTCAGCAACCATAGTCCCGCCC
CTAACTCCGCCCATCCCGCCCCTAACTCCGCCCAGTTCCGCCCATTCTCCGCCCCATGGCTGACTAATTT
TTTTTATTTATGCAGAGGCCGAGGCCGCCTCTGCCTCTGAGCTATTCCAGAAGTAGTGAGGAGGCTTTTT
TGGAGGCCTAGGCTTTTGCAAAAAGCTCCCGGGAGCTTGTATATCCATTTTCGGATCTGATCAAGAGACA
GGATGAGGATCGTTTCGCATGATTGAACAAGATGGATTGCACGCAGGTTCTCCGGCCGCTTGGGTGGAGA
GGCTATTCGGCTATGACTGGGCACAACAGACAATCGGCTGCTCTGATGCCGCCGTGTTCCGGCTGTCAGC
GCAGGGGCGCCCGGTTCTTTTTGTCAAGACCGACCTGTCCGGTGCCCTGAATGAACTGCAGGACGAGGCA
GCGCGGCTATCGTGGCTGGCCACGACGGGCGTTCCTTGCGCAGCTGTGCTCGACGTTGTCACTGAAGCGG
GAAGGGACTGGCTGCTATTGGGCGAAGTGCCGGGGCAGGATCTCCTGTCATCTCACCTTGCTCCTGCCGA
GAAAGTATCCATCATGGCTGATGCAATGCGGCGGCTGCATACGCTTGATCCGGCTACCTGCCCATTCGAC
CACCAAGCGAAACATCGCATCGAGCGAGCACGTACTCGGATGGAAGCCGGTCTTGTCGATCAGGATGATC
TGGACGAAGAGCATCAGGGGCTCGCGCCAGCCGAACTGTTCGCCAGGCTCAAGGCGCGCATGCCCGACGG
CGAGGATCTCGTCGTGACCCATGGCGATGCCTGCTTGCCGAATATCATGGTGGAAAATGGCCGCTTTTCT
GGATTCATCGACTGTGGCCGGCTGGGTGTGGCGGACCGCTATCAGGACATAGCGTTGGCTACCCGTGATA
TTGCTGAAGAGCTTGGCGGCGAATGGGCTGACCGCTTCCTCGTGCTTTACGGTATCGCCGCTCCCGATTC
GCAGCGCATCGCCTTCTATCGCCTTCTTGACGAGTTCTTCTGAGCGGGACTCTGGGGTTCGAAATGACCG
ACCAAGCGACGCCCAACCTGCCATCACGAGATTTCGATTCCACCGCCGCCTTCTATGAAAGGTTGGGCTT
CGGAATCGTTTTCCGGGACGCCGGCTGGATGATCCTCCAGCGCGGGGATCTCATGCTGGAGTTCTTCGCC
CACCCCAACTTGTTTATTGCAGCTTATAATGGTTACAAATAAAGCAATAGCATCACAAATTTCACAAATA
AAGCATTTTTTTCACTGCATTCTAGTTGTGGTTTGTCCAAACTCATCAATGTATCTTATCATGTCTGTAT
ACCGTCGACCTCTAGCTAGAGCTTGGCGTAATCATGGTCATAGCTGTTTCCTGTGTGAAATTGTTATCCG
CTCACAATTCCACACAACATACGAGCCGGAAGCATAAAGTGTAAAGCCTGGGGTGCCTAATGAGTGAGCT
AACTCACATTAATTGCGTTGCGCTCACTGCCCGCTTTCCAGTCGGGAAACCTGTCGTGCCAGCTGCATTA
ATGAATCGGCCAACGCGCGGGGAGAGGCGGTTTGCGTATTGGGCGCTCTTCCGCTTCCTCGCTCACTGAC
TCGCTGCGCTCGGTCGTTCGGCTGCGGCGAGCGGTATCAGCTCACTCAAAGGCGGTAATACGGTTATCCA
CAGAATCAGGGGATAACGCAGGAAAGAACATGTGAGCAAAAGGCCAGCAAAAGGCCAGGAACCGTAAAAA
GGCCGCGTTGCTGGCGTTTTTCCATAGGCTCCGCCCCCCTGACGAGCATCACAAAAATCGACGCTCAAGT
CAGAGGTGGCGAAACCCGACAGGACTATAAAGATACCAGGCGTTTCCCCCTGGAAGCTCCCTCGTGCGCT
CTCCTGTTCCGACCCTGCCGCTTACCGGATACCTGTCCGCCTTTCTCCCTTCGGGAAGCGTGGCGCTTTC
TCATAGCTCACGCTGTAGGTATCTCAGTTCGGTGTAGGTCGTTCGCTCCAAGCTGGGCTGTGTGCACGAA
CCCCCCGTTCAGCCCGACCGCTGCGCCTTATCCGGTAACTATCGTCTTGAGTCCAACCCGGTAAGACACG
ACTTATCGCCACTGGCAGCAGCCACTGGTAACAGGATTAGCAGAGCGAGGTATGTAGGCGGTGCTACAGA
GTTCTTGAAGTGGTGGCCTAACTACGGCTACACTAGAAGAACAGTATTTGGTATCTGCGCTCTGCTGAAG
CCAGTTACCTTCGGAAAAAGAGTTGGTAGCTCTTGATCCGGCAAACAAACCACCGCTGGTAGCGGTGGTT
TTTTTGTTTGCAAGCAGCAGATTACGCGCAGAAAAAAAGGATCTCAAGAAGATCCTTTGATCTTTTCTAC
GGGGTCTGACGCTCAGTGGAACGAAAACTCACGTTAAGGGATTTTGGTCATGAGATTATCAAAAAGGATC
TTCACCTAGATCCTTTTAAATTAAAAATGAAGTTTTAAATCAATCTAAAGTATATATGAGTAAACTTGGT
CTGACAGTTACCAATGCTTAATCAGTGAGGCACCTATCTCAGCGATCTGTCTATTTCGTTCATCCATAGT
TGCCTGACTCCCCGTCGTGTAGATAACTACGATACGGGAGGGCTTACCATCTGGCCCCAGTGCTGCAATG
ATACCGCGAGACCCACGCTCACCGGCTCCAGATTTATCAGCAATAAACCAGCCAGCCGGAAGGGCCGAGC
GCAGAAGTGGTCCTGCAACTTTATCCGCCTCCATCCAGTCTATTAATTGTTGCCGGGAAGCTAGAGTAAG
TAGTTCGCCAGTTAATAGTTTGCGCAACGTTGTTGCCATTGCTACAGGCATCGTGGTGTCACGCTCGTCG
TTTGGTATGGCTTCATTCAGCTCCGGTTCCCAACGATCAAGGCGAGTTACATGATCCCCCATGTTGTGCA
AAAAAGCGGTTAGCTCCTTCGGTCCTCCGATCGTTGTCAGAAGTAAGTTGGCCGCAGTGTTATCACTCAT
GGTTATGGCAGCACTGCATAATTCTCTTACTGTCATGCCATCCGTAAGATGCTTTTCTGTGACTGGTGAG
TACTCAACCAAGTCATTCTGAGAATAGTGTATGCGGCGACCGAGTTGCTCTTGCCCGGCGTCAATACGGG
ATAATACCGCGCCACATAGCAGAACTTTAAAAGTGCTCATCATTGGAAAACGTTCTTCGGGGCGAAAACT
CTCAAGGATCTTACCGCTGTTGAGATCCAGTTCGATGTAACCCACTCGTGCACCCAACTGATCTTCAGCA
TCTTTTACTTTCACCAGCGTTTCTGGGTGAGCAAAAACAGGAAGGCAAAATGCCGCAAAAAAGGGAATAA
GGGCGACACGGAAATGTTGAATACTCATACTCTTCCTTTTTCAATATTATTGAAGCATTTATCAGGGTTA
TTGTCTCATGAGCGGATACATATTTGAATGTATTTAGAAAAATAAACAAATAGGGGTTCCGCGCACATTT
CCCCGAAAAGTGCCACCTGACGTCGACGGATCGGGA
Features (pLannotate 1.2.2; 20 found; start..end, strand, type, name):
     16..68      -  misc_feature   bom (fragment): basis of mobility region from pBR322
    223..602     +  enhancer       CMV enhancer: human cytomegalovirus immediate early enhancer
    603..806     +  promoter       CMV promoter: human cytomegalovirus (CMV) immediate early promoter
    802..835     +  LTR            5' LTR (truncated) (fragment): truncated 5' long terminal repeat (LTR) from HIV-1
    851..869     +  promoter       T7 promoter: promoter for bacteriophage T7 RNA polymerase
   1006..1887    +  CDS            HaloTag®: modified bacterial dehalogenase that forms covalent bonds with chloroalkane derivatives
   1940..2164    +  polyA_signal   bGH poly(A) signal: bovine growth hormone polyadenylation signal
   2168..2189    +  promoter       SV40 promoter (fragment): SV40 enhancer and early promoter
   2210..2638    +  rep_origin     f1 ori (sequence partly withheld): f1 bacteriophage origin of replication; arrow indicates direction of (+) strand synthesis
   2652..2981    +  promoter       SV40 promoter: SV40 enhancer and early promoter
   3048..3839    +  CDS            neo: KKA2_KLEPN - Also known as kan, nptII. Experimental evidence at protein level: Swiss-Prot protein existence level 1. Resistance to kanamycin, neomycin, paromomycin, ribostamycin, butirosin and gentamicin B. From Klebsiella pneumoniae.
   3863..4021    +  CDS            ble (fragment): BLE_KLEPN - Experimental evidence at protein level: Swiss-Prot protein existence level 1. Binding protein with a strong affinity to the bleomycin family of antibiotics. Binds to CL990; an antimitotic-antibiotic compound. From Klebsiella pneumoniae.
   4016..4137    +  polyA_signal   SV40 poly(A) signal: SV40 polyadenylation signal
   4210..4226    -  protein_bind   lac operator: The lac repressor binds to the lac operator to inhibit transcription in E. coli. This inhibition can be relieved by adding lactose or isopropyl-β-D-thiogalactopyranoside (IPTG). lac repressor encoded by lacI
   4234..4264    -  promoter       lac promoter: promoter for the E. coli lac operon
   4279..4300    -  protein_bind   CAP binding site: CAP binding activates transcription in the presence of cAMP. E. coli catabolite activator protein
   4313..4405    -  CDS            lacI (fragment): lac repressor; lacI; The lac repressor binds to the lac operator to inhibit transcription in E. coli. This inhibition can be relieved by adding lactose or isopropyl-β-D-thiogalactopyranoside (IPTG).
   4588..5176    -  rep_origin     ori: high-copy-number ColE1/pMB1/pBR322/pUC origin of replication
   5347..6207    -  CDS            AmpR: β-lactamase; bla; confers resistance to ampicillin, carbenicillin, and related antibiotics
   6208..6312    -  promoter       AmpR promoter: bla
