[The description below was written by a language model from this plasmid's Addgene catalogue record and pLannotate feature annotations shown in this document.]
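Description:
HaloTag-ER-3 is a mammalian expression plasmid built on the pcDNA3.1 backbone that directs HaloTag into the lumen of the endoplasmic reticulum. It is propagated in E. coli through a high-copy ColE1/pUC-type origin with ampicillin selection (AmpR under its own bla promoter), and it also carries an f1 phage origin. For selection in mammalian cells, an SV40 early promoter drives a neomycin phosphotransferase gene terminated by an SV40 polyadenylation signal, allowing G418 selection of stable transfectants. The short bom, lac, lacI, ble and HIV-1 LTR matches in the automated annotation are fragments, most likely backbone remnants or incidental hits rather than functional parts.

The expression cassette consists of the human CMV immediate-early enhancer and promoter, a T7 promoter, the HaloTag coding sequence and a bovine growth hormone polyadenylation signal. The catalogued insert is a 51 bp segment of human calreticulin (CALR), a length consistent with the calreticulin N-terminal signal peptide that routes a fused protein into the ER. This segment is not separately annotated in the feature table, though there is unannotated space upstream of HaloTag where it would be expected to lie. The record does not state whether a C-terminal ER-retention motif such as KDEL follows HaloTag. Part of the plasmid was derived from another deposited construct and assembled by Gibson cloning.

HaloTag is a modified bacterial dehalogenase that bonds covalently to chloroalkane ligands, so cells expressing this construct can have their ER lumen labelled with cell-permeable fluorescent dyes. The associated publication concerns ER tubule morphology, consistent with use as a luminal ER marker for fluorescence microscopy.
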