Addgene plasmid #186960: HaloTag-ER-3
Purpose: ER lumen localizaing HaloTag
Depositing lab: Ke Xu. Depositing organization: University of California, Berkeley. Publication: The endoplasmic reticulum adopts two distinct tubule forms. Wang B, Zhao Z, Xiong M, Yan R, Xu K. Proc Natl Acad Sci U S A. 2022 May 3;119(18):e2117559119. doi: 10.1073/pnas.2117559119. Epub 2022 Apr 26. PubMed 35471903.
Backbone
  Vector backbone: pcDNA3.1
  Backbone size w/o insert (bp): 5345
  Vector type: Mammalian Expression
  Selectable markers: Neomycin (select with G418)
Growth in bacteria
  Bacterial resistance: Ampicillin, 100 μg/mL
  Growth temperature: 37°C
  Growth strain: DH5alpha
  Copy number: High Copy
Gene/Insert
  Gene/Insert name: CALR (alt name: Calreticulin)
  Species: H. sapiens (human)
  Insert size (bp): 51
  Entrez Gene: CALR (a.k.a. CALR1, CRT, HEL-S-99n, RO, SSA, cC1qR)
  Promoter: CMV Promoter
  Tag / fusion protein: HaloTag
  Cloning method: Gibson Cloning
  Sequencing primers: 5′ cgcaaatgggcggtaggcgtg; 3′ tagaaggcacagtcgagg
Resource information
  A portion of this plasmid was derived from a plasmid made by: Plasmid #54082 from Addgene
Terms and licenses: Academic/Nonprofit Terms; Industry Terms: Not Available to Industry
How to cite: HaloTag-ER-3 was a gift from Ke Xu (Addgene plasmid # 186960 ; http://n2t.net/addgene:186960 ; RRID:Addgene_186960)
